Addgene plasmid #39351: pFA6a-kanMX6-Purg1-3HA
Depositing lab: Jurg Bahler. Depositing organization: Wellcome Sanger Institute. Publication: urg1: a uracil-regulatable promoter system for fission yeast with short induction and repression times. Watt S, Mata J, Lopez-Maury L, Marguerat S, Burns G, Bahler J. PLoS One. 2008 Jan 16;3(1):e1428. 10.1371/journal.pone.0001428 PubMed 18197241.
Backbone
  Vector backbone: pFA6a-kanMX6-P3nmt1
  Backbone manufacturer: Addgene plasmid # 39280
  Backbone size w/o insert (bp): 2300
  Modifications to backbone: nmt1 promoter has been replaced with urg1 promoter.
  Vector type: Yeast genomic targeting
  Selectable markers: Gentamicin
Growth in bacteria
  Bacterial resistance: Ampicillin, 100 μg/mL
  Growth temperature: 37°C
  Growth strain: DH5alpha
  Copy number: Unknown
Gene/Insert
  Cloning method: Restriction Enzyme; 5′ cloning site BglII (not destroyed); 3′ cloning site PacI (not destroyed)
  Sequencing primers: 5′ Sp6_primer; 3′ T7_promoter
Terms and licenses: Academic/Nonprofit Terms; Industry Terms: Not Available to Industry
How to cite: pFA6a-kanMX6-Purg1-3HA was a gift from Jurg Bahler (Addgene plasmid # 39351 ; http://n2t.net/addgene:39351 ; RRID:Addgene_39351)
