[The description below was written by a language model from this plasmid's Addgene catalogue record.]
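Description:
pFA6a-kanMX6-Purg1-3HA is a yeast genomic targeting plasmid from the pFA6a module series, intended for fission yeast according to the associated publication. It is derived from pFA6a-kanMX6-P3nmt1, with the nmt1 promoter swapped for the urg1 promoter as a BglII–PacI fragment; both sites remain intact. In bacteria it is propagated under ampicillin selection. The record gives no origin of replication or copy number, and no annotated feature table is provided, so the exact layout of elements cannot be confirmed beyond the catalogue fields and the plasmid name.

As the name indicates, the payload consists of three parts. The kanMX6 cassette is a kanamycin-resistance module that in yeast is normally used to select for resistance to the aminoglycoside G418 (geneticin); the record lists the yeast marker as "Gentamicin", which probably refers to this. The urg1 promoter (Purg1) is described in the publication title as uracil-regulatable, with short induction and repression times. The third part is a triple haemagglutinin (3HA) epitope tag.

Plasmids of this family generally serve as PCR templates rather than as replicating yeast vectors. The marker–promoter–tag module is amplified with primers carrying homology to a chosen locus and integrated by homologous recombination just upstream of a gene's coding sequence. That arrangement would place the endogenous gene under uracil-controlled urg1 expression while fusing 3HA to the protein's N-terminus for detection or immunoprecipitation. It offers a faster-switching alternative to the thiamine-repressible nmt1 promoter of the parent plasmid. SP6 and T7 priming sites flank the cassette for sequencing.
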