>Addgene plasmid #39351 | pFA6a-kanMX6-Purg1-3HA | addgene partial sequence | sequence record 51107 | T7 5'-TAATACGACTCACTATAGGG-3'
ACTAGTGGATCTGATATCATCGATGAATTCGAGCTCGTTTAAACTGGATGGCGGCGTTAGTATCGAATCG
ACAGCAGTATAGCGACCAGCATTCACATACGATTGACGCATGATATTACTTTCTGCGCACTTAACTTCGC
ATCTGGGCAGATGATGTCGAGGCGAAAAAAAATATAAATCACGCTAACATTTGATTAAAATAGAACAACT
ACAATATAAAAAAACTATACAAATGACAAGTTCTTGAAAACAAGAATCTTTTTATTGTCAGTACTGATTA
GAAAAACTCATCGAGCATCAAATGAAACTGCAATTTATTCATATCAGGATTATCAATACCATATTTTTGA
AAAAGCCGTTTCTGTAATGAAGGAGAAAACTCACCGAGGCAGTTCCATAGGATGGCAAGATCCTGGTATC
GGTCTGCGATTCCGACTCGTCCAACATCAATACAACCTATTAATTTCCCCTCGTCAAAAATAAGGTTATC
AAGTGAGAAATCACCATGAGTGACGACTGAATCCGGTGAGAATGGCAAAAGCTTATGCATTTCTTTCCAG
ACTTGTTCAACAGGCCAGCCATTACGCTCGTCATCAAAATCACTCGCATCAACCAAACCGTTATTCATTC
GTGATTGCGCCTGAGCGAGACGAAATACGCGATCGCTGTTAAAAGGACAATTACAAACAGGAATCGAATG
CAACCGGCGCAGGAACACTGCCAGCGCATCAACAATATTTTCACCTGAATCAGGATATTCTTCTAATACC
TGGAATGCTGTTTTGCCGGGGATCGCAGTGGTGAGTAACCATGCATCATCAGGAGTACGGATAAAATGCT
TGATGGTCGGAAGAGGCATAAATTCCGTCAGCCAGTTTAGTCTGACCATCTCATCTGTAACATCATTGG
