>Addgene plasmid #39351 | pFA6a-kanMX6-Purg1-3HA | addgene partial sequence | sequence record 52835 | SP6 5'-ATTTAGGTGACACTATAG-3'
TCGTACGCTGCAGGTCGACGGATCTATATTACCCTGTTATCCCTAGCGGATCTGCCGGTAGAGGTGTGGT
CAATAAGAGCGACCTCATACTATACCTGAGAAAGCAACCTGACCTACAGGAAAGAGTTACTCAAGAATAA
GAATTTTCGTTTTAAAACCTAAGAGTCACTTTAAAATTTGTATACACTTATTTTTTTTATAACTTATTTA
ATAATAAAAATCATAAATCATAAGAAATTCGCTTATTTAGAAGTGGCGCGCCTCAGCACTGAGCAGCGTA
ATCTGGAACGTCATATGGATAGGATCCTGCATAGTCCGGGACGTCATAGGGATAGCCCGCATAGTCAGGA
ACATCGTATGGGTAAAAGATGTTAATTAACCTTTGTTCAGTGGCAAGCATATTGAATTAGTTCTAATTTA
GTAATTGAAGAAAACGGATAAGTAAAACAACAAGAAAAATGACAAACGAATGTTCAATGGGTAGAAAGAA
ATTCGTTTCACAAAATTAGCCTTTAAACAAAGTGAATTGAGTAAGGCAGCTAAAGTAATGAATGAAACCT
TTGCAATTGATGTTGAACCGTATGGATTTCCTCCCTTATTTATAGCCTTCCAGATACTATCAATGAAAGC
GCTAGCTCGCATGATACCAGATACCACGCGGACTTGCCGCGGGCACTTCCTCGTCAGCGAACCGAAAACA
ATACCTTGTTTACATCGTTGCGCCTTCTTAGACCTTACGAAGTCGCGGGGAAGGGTCGTGCACGCATGTT
CTCGAGCGGCGCTACCGCGGGCAATAGCCGACGCAAGTCATTGTTTAGAAGAAAAAAAATTTTTTTGTAA
TGTAAACAATTGGAATTGGTTGATGTCAGTAAGCAAATATTCCCATTTACAGGAAAAGAATAGAACATCA
TTCTTACA
